Addgene plasmid #77897: TNNI3K gRNA (BRDN0001146965)
Purpose: 3rd generation lentiviral gRNA plasmid targeting human TNNI3K
Depositing lab: John Doench & David Root. Depositing organization: Broad Institute. Publication: Optimized sgRNA design to maximize activity and minimize off-target effects of CRISPR-Cas9. Doench JG, Fusi N, Sullender M, Hegde M, Vaimberg EW, Donovan KF, Smith I, Tothova Z, Wilen C, Orchard R, Virgin HW, Listgarten J, Root DE. Nat Biotechnol. 2016 Jan 18. doi: 10.1038/nbt.3437. PubMed 26780180.
Backbone
  Vector backbone: lentiGuide-Puro
  Backbone manufacturer: Zhang Lab (Addgene plasmid # 52963)
  Vector type: Mammalian Expression, Lentiviral, CRISPR
  Selectable markers: Puromycin
Growth in bacteria
  Bacterial resistance: Ampicillin, 100 μg/mL
  Growth temperature: 37°C
  Growth strain: DH5alpha
  Copy number: High Copy
Gene/Insert
  Gene/Insert name: FPGT-TNNI3K,TNNI3K (alt names: TNNI3K; NM_001112808.2)
  gRNA/shRNA sequence: GAACCAGGCGAATGTGACCG
  Species: H. sapiens (human)
  Entrez Gene: TNNI3K (a.k.a. CARK, CCDD); FPGT-TNNI3K (a.k.a. CARK, TNNI3K)
  Promoter: hU6
  Cloning method: Unknown
  Sequencing primers: 5′ U6-F; 3′ pS2-R
Terms and licenses: Academic/Nonprofit Terms; Industry Terms: Not Available to Industry
Depositor comments: The gRNA was designed to target the following Genbank reference sequence(s): NM_001112808.2,NM_001199327.1,NM_015978.2. Note that this plasmid does NOT contain Cas9. It should be used in conjunction with lentiCas9-Blast (Addgene #52962) or otherwise with cell lines already expressing Cas9. Browse the full kinome gRNA library at http://www.addgene.org/pooled-library/broadgpp-human-kinome/ or visit http://www.broadinstitute.org/rnai/public/ for detailed protocols and information.
How to cite: TNNI3K gRNA (BRDN0001146965) was a gift from John Doench & David Root (Addgene plasmid # 77897 ; http://n2t.net/addgene:77897 ; RRID:Addgene_77897)
