[The description below was written by a language model from this plasmid's Addgene catalogue record and pLannotate feature annotations shown in this document.]
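Description:
TNNI3K gRNA (BRDN0001146965) is a third-generation lentiviral CRISPR guide plasmid built on the lentiGuide-Puro backbone, carrying a single guide RNA directed against human TNNI3K (also covering the FPGT-TNNI3K readthrough locus; the guide was designed against three reference transcripts). It is propagated in E. coli as a high-copy plasmid through a ColE1/pUC-type origin with ampicillin resistance (bla). The backbone also retains an f1 origin, an SV40 origin and poly(A) signal, T7 and T3 promoters, and lac-derived remnants that play no role in the payload.

The annotated 8.3 kb sequence shows a typical self-inactivating lentiviral transfer cassette. An RSV promoter fused to a truncated HIV-1 5' LTR drives Tat-independent genomic RNA production in packaging cells, followed by the Ψ packaging signal with a partial gag region, the Rev response element for nuclear export, and a cPPT/CTS. The cassette ends in a ΔU3 3' LTR that inactivates LTR promoter activity after integration. Within this frame, the human U6 RNA polymerase III promoter transcribes the targeting spacer joined to the Streptococcus pyogenes Cas9 guide scaffold. A separate EF-1α promoter, annotated as the core promoter plus intron A, expresses puromycin N-acetyltransferase for selecting transduced mammalian cells, and a WPRE downstream enhances transcript expression.

The plasmid does not encode Cas9, so it must be used with a separate Cas9 vector or in cells already expressing Cas9. It corresponds to one guide from a human kinome gRNA collection associated with work on optimized sgRNA design, and it is suited to Cas9-mediated disruption of TNNI3K by lentiviral delivery.
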