Features (pLannotate 1.2.2; 29 found; start..end, strand, type, name):
     14..80      +  CDS            small t antigen (fragment): SV40 (simian virus 40) small t antigen
    106..317     +  promoter       EF-1α core promoter: core promoter for human elongation factor EF-1α
    318..1256    +  intron         EF-1α intron A: intron upstream of the start codon of human EF-1α
   1278..1877    +  CDS            PuroR (fragment): puromycin N-acetyltransferase; pac from Streptomyces; confers resistance to puromycin
   1893..2481    +  misc_feature   WPRE: woodchuck hepatitis virus posttranscriptional regulatory element
   2532..2551    +  misc_feature   cPPT/CTS (fragment): central polypurine tract and central termination sequence of HIV-1
   2553..2786    +  LTR            3' LTR (ΔU3): self-inactivating 3' long terminal repeat (LTR) from HIV-1
   2864..2985    +  polyA_signal   SV40 poly(A) signal: SV40 polyadenylation signal
   3025..3160    +  rep_origin     SV40 ori: SV40 origin of replication
   3181..3199    -  promoter       T7 promoter: promoter for bacteriophage T7 RNA polymerase
   3207..3362    +  CDS            lacZα (fragment): LacZα fragment of β-galactosidase; lacZ fragment
   3367..3795    +  rep_origin     f1 ori (sequence partly withheld): f1 bacteriophage origin of replication; arrow indicates direction of (+) strand synthesis
   3848..3952    +  promoter       AmpR promoter: bla
   3953..4813    +  CDS            AmpR: β-lactamase; bla; confers resistance to ampicillin, carbenicillin, and related antibiotics
   4984..5572    +  rep_origin     ori: high-copy-number ColE1/pMB1/pBR322/pUC origin of replication
   5755..5847    +  CDS            lacI (fragment): lac repressor; lacI; The lac repressor binds to the lac operator to inhibit transcription in E. coli. This inhibition can be relieved by adding lactose or isopropyl-β-D-thiogalactopyranoside (IPTG).
   5860..5881    +  protein_bind   CAP binding site: CAP binding activates transcription in the presence of cAMP. E. coli catabolite activator protein
   5896..5926    +  promoter       lac promoter: promoter for the E. coli lac operon
   5934..5950    +  protein_bind   lac operator: The lac repressor binds to the lac operator to inhibit transcription in E. coli. This inhibition can be relieved by adding lactose or isopropyl-β-D-thiogalactopyranoside (IPTG). lac repressor encoded by lacI
   5995..6013    +  promoter       T3 promoter: promoter for bacteriophage T3 RNA polymerase
   6041..6267    +  promoter       RSV promoter: Rous sarcoma virus enhancer/promoter
   6268..6448    +  LTR            5' LTR (truncated): truncated 5' long terminal repeat (LTR) from HIV-1
   6495..6620    +  misc_feature   HIV-1 Ψ: packaging signal of human immunodeficiency virus type 1
   6604..6967    +  CDS            HIV-1 gag (fragment): gag protein from human immunodeficiency virus 1; gag
   7113..7346    +  misc_feature   RRE: The Rev response element (RRE) of HIV-1 allows for Rev-dependent mRNA export from the nucleus to the cytoplasm.
   7723..7749    +  CDS            Rev (fragment): human immunodeficiency virus 1 (HIV-1) Rev protein; rev; enhances nuclear export of unspliced and incompletely spliced viral mRNAs
   7753..7993    +  promoter       U6 promoter: RNA polymerase III promoter for human U6 snRNA
   8023..8098    +  misc_RNA       gRNA scaffold: guide RNA scaffold for the Streptococcus pyogenes CRISPR/Cas9 system
   8154..8271    +  misc_feature   cPPT/CTS: central polypurine tract and central termination sequence of HIV-1
>Addgene plasmid #77897 | TNNI3K gRNA (BRDN0001146965) | addgene full sequence | sequence record 188610 | Addgene Assembled Sequence
CCCGGGTGCAAAGATGGATAAAGTTTTAAACAGAGAGGAATCTTTGCAGCTAATGGACCTTCTAGGTCTT
GAAAGGAGTGGGAATTGGCTCCGGTGCCCGTCAGTGGGCAGAGCGCACATCGCCCACAGTCCCCGAGAAG
TTGGGGGGAGGGGTCGGCAATTGATCCGGTGCCTAGAGAAGGTGGCGCGGGGTAAACTGGGAAAGTGATG
TCGTGTACTGGCTCCGCCTTTTTCCCGAGGGTGGGGGAGAACCGTATATAAGTGCAGTAGTCGCCGTGAA
CGTTCTTTTTCGCAACGGGTTTGCCGCCAGAACACAGGTAAGTGCCGTGTGTGGTTCCCGCGGGCCTGGC
CTCTTTACGGGTTATGGCCCTTGCGTGCCTTGAATTACTTCCACCTGGCTGCAGTACGTGATTCTTGATC
CCGAGCTTCGGGTTGGAAGTGGGTGGGAGAGTTCGAGGCCTTGCGCTTAAGGAGCCCCTTCGCCTCGTGC
TTGAGTTGAGGCCTGGCCTGGGCGCTGGGGCCGCCGCGTGCGAATCTGGTGGCACCTTCGCGCCTGTCTC
GCTGCTTTCGATAAGTCTCTAGCCATTTAAAATTTTTGATGACCTGCTGCGACGCTTTTTTTCTGGCAAG
ATAGTCTTGTAAATGCGGGCCAAGATCTGCACACTGGTATTTCGGTTTTTGGGGCCGCGGGCGGCGACGG
GGCCCGTGCGTCCCAGCGCACATGTTCGGCGAGGCGGGGCCTGCGAGCGCGGCCACCGAGAATCGGACGG
GGGTAGTCTCAAGCTGGCCGGCCTGCTCTGGTGCCTGGCCTCGCGCCGCCGTGTATCGCCCCGCCCTGGG
CGGCAAGGCTGGCCCGGTCGGCACCAGTTGCGTGAGCGGAAAGATGGCCGCTTCCCGGCCCTGCTGCAGG
GAGCTCAAAATGGAGGACGCGGCGCTCGGGAGAGCGGGCGGGTGAGTCACCCACACAAAGGAAAAGGGCC
TTTCCGTCCTCAGCCGTCGCTTCATGTGACTCCACGGAGTACCGGGCGCCGTCCAGGCACCTCGATTAGT
TCTCGAGCTTTTGGAGTACGTCGTCTTTAGGTTGGGGGGAGGGGTTTTATGCGATGGAGTTTCCCCACAC
TGAGTGGGTGGAGACTGAAGTTAGGCCAGCTTGGCACTTGATGTAATTCTCCTTGGAATTTGCCCTTTTT
GAGTTTGGATCTTGGTTCATTCTCAAGCCTCAGACAGTGGTTCAAAGTTTTTTTCTTCCATTTCAGGTGT
CGTGACGTACGGCCACCATGACCGAGTACAAGCCCACGGTGCGCCTCGCCACCCGCGACGACGTCCCCAG
GGCCGTACGCACCCTCGCCGCCGCGTTCGCCGACTACCCCGCCACGCGCCACACCGTCGATCCGGACCGC
CACATCGAGCGGGTCACCGAGCTGCAAGAACTCTTCCTCACGCGCGTCGGGCTCGACATCGGCAAGGTGT
GGGTCGCGGACGACGGCGCCGCCGTGGCGGTCTGGACCACGCCGGAGAGCGTCGAAGCGGGGGCGGTGTT
CGCCGAGATCGGCCCGCGCATGGCCGAGTTGAGCGGTTCCCGGCTGGCCGCGCAGCAACAGATGGAAGGC
CTCCTGGCGCCGCACCGGCCCAAGGAGCCCGCGTGGTTCCTGGCCACCGTCGGAGTCTCGCCCGACCACC
AGGGCAAGGGTCTGGGCAGCGCCGTCGTGCTCCCCGGAGTGGAGGCGGCCGAGCGCGCCGGGGTGCCCGC
CTTCCTGGAGACCTCCGCGCCCCGCAACCTCCCCTTCTACGAGCGGCTCGGCTTCACCGTCACCGCCGAC
GTCGAGGTGCCCGAAGGACCGCGCACCTGGTGCATGACCCGCAAGCCCGGTGCCTGAACGCGTTAAGTCG
ACAATCAACCTCTGGATTACAAAATTTGTGAAAGATTGACTGGTATTCTTAACTATGTTGCTCCTTTTAC
GCTATGTGGATACGCTGCTTTAATGCCTTTGTATCATGCTATTGCTTCCCGTATGGCTTTCATTTTCTCC
TCCTTGTATAAATCCTGGTTGCTGTCTCTTTATGAGGAGTTGTGGCCCGTTGTCAGGCAACGTGGCGTGG
TGTGCACTGTGTTTGCTGACGCAACCCCCACTGGTTGGGGCATTGCCACCACCTGTCAGCTCCTTTCCGG
GACTTTCGCTTTCCCCCTCCCTATTGCCACGGCGGAACTCATCGCCGCCTGCCTTGCCCGCTGCTGGACA
GGGGCTCGGCTGTTGGGCACTGACAATTCCGTGGTGTTGTCGGGGAAATCATCGTCCTTTCCTTGGCTGC
TCGCCTGTGTTGCCACCTGGATTCTGCGCGGGACGTCCTTCTGCTACGTCCCTTCGGCCCTCAATCCAGC
GGACCTTCCTTCCCGCGGCCTGCTGCCGGCTCTGCGGCCTCTTCCGCGTCTTCGCCTTCGCCCTCAGACG
AGTCGGATCTCCCTTTGGGCCGCCTCCCCGCGTCGACTTTAAGACCAATGACTTACAAGGCAGCTGTAGA
TCTTAGCCACTTTTTAAAAGAAAAGGGGGGACTGGAAGGGCTAATTCACTCCCAACGAAGACAAGATCTG
CTTTTTGCTTGTACTGGGTCTCTCTGGTTAGACCAGATCTGAGCCTGGGAGCTCTCTGGCTAACTAGGGA
ACCCACTGCTTAAGCCTCAATAAAGCTTGCCTTGAGTGCTTCAAGTAGTGTGTGCCCGTCTGTTGTGTGA
CTCTGGTAACTAGAGATCCCTCAGACCCTTTTAGTCAGTGTGGAAAATCTCTAGCAGTACGTATAGTAGT
TCATGTCATCTTATTATTCAGTATTTATAACTTGCAAAGAAATGAATATCAGAGAGTGAGAGGAACTTGT
TTATTGCAGCTTATAATGGTTACAAATAAAGCAATAGCATCACAAATTTCACAAATAAAGCATTTTTTTC
ACTGCATTCTAGTTGTGGTTTGTCCAAACTCATCAATGTATCTTATCATGTCTGGCTCTAGCTATCCCGC
CCCTAACTCCGCCCATCCCGCCCCTAACTCCGCCCAGTTCCGCCCATTCTCCGCCCCATGGCTGACTAAT
TTTTTTTATTTATGCAGAGGCCGAGGCCGCCTCGGCCTCTGAGCTATTCCAGAAGTAGTGAGGAGGCTTT
TTTGGAGGCCTAGGGACGTACCCAATTCGCCCTATAGTGAGTCGTATTACGCGCGCTCACTGGCCGTCGT
TTTACAACGTCGTGACTGGGAAAACCCTGGCGTTACCCAACTTAATCGCCTTGCAGCACATCCCCCTTTC
GCCAGCTGGCGTAATAGCGAAGAGGCCCGCACCGATCGCCCTTCCCAACAGTTGCGCAGCCTGAATGGCG
AATGGG
[124 nt withheld, positions 3367-3490]
C
[91 nt withheld, positions 3492-3582]
A
[49 nt withheld, positions 3584-3632]
CCTTTGACGTTGGAGTCCACGTTCTTT
[37 nt withheld, positions 3660-3696]
ACCCTATCTCGGTCTATTCTTTTGATTTATAAGGGATTTTGCCGATTTCGGCCTATTGGTTAAAAAATGA
GCTGATTTAACAAAAATTTAACGCGAATTTTAACAAAATATTAACGCTTACAATTTAGGTGGCACTTTTC
GGGGAAATGTGCGCGGAACCCCTATTTGTTTATTTTTCTAAATACATTCAAATATGTATCCGCTCATGAG
ACAATAACCCTGATAAATGCTTCAATAATATTGAAAAAGGAAGAGTATGAGTATTCAACATTTCCGTGTC
GCCCTTATTCCCTTTTTTGCGGCATTTTGCCTTCCTGTTTTTGCTCACCCAGAAACGCTGGTGAAAGTAA
AAGATGCTGAAGATCAGTTGGGTGCACGAGTGGGTTACATCGAACTGGATCTCAACAGCGGTAAGATCCT
TGAGAGTTTTCGCCCCGAAGAACGTTTTCCAATGATGAGCACTTTTAAAGTTCTGCTATGTGGCGCGGTA
TTATCCCGTATTGACGCCGGGCAAGAGCAACTCGGTCGCCGCATACACTATTCTCAGAATGACTTGGTTG
AGTACTCACCAGTCACAGAAAAGCATCTTACGGATGGCATGACAGTAAGAGAATTATGCAGTGCTGCCAT
AACCATGAGTGATAACACTGCGGCCAACTTACTTCTGACAACGATCGGAGGACCGAAGGAGCTAACCGCT
TTTTTGCACAACATGGGGGATCATGTAACTCGCCTTGATCGTTGGGAACCGGAGCTGAATGAAGCCATAC
CAAACGACGAGCGTGACACCACGATGCCTGTAGCAATGGCAACAACGTTGCGCAAACTATTAACTGGCGA
ACTACTTACTCTAGCTTCCCGGCAACAATTAATAGACTGGATGGAGGCGGATAAAGTTGCAGGACCACTT
CTGCGCTCGGCCCTTCCGGCTGGCTGGTTTATTGCTGATAAATCTGGAGCCGGTGAGCGTGGGTCTCGCG
GTATCATTGCAGCACTGGGGCCAGATGGTAAGCCCTCCCGTATCGTAGTTATCTACACGACGGGGAGTCA
GGCAACTATGGATGAACGAAATAGACAGATCGCTGAGATAGGTGCCTCACTGATTAAGCATTGGTAACTG
TCAGACCAAGTTTACTCATATATACTTTAGATTGATTTAAAACTTCATTTTTAATTTAAAAGGATCTAGG
TGAAGATCCTTTTTGATAATCTCATGACCAAAATCCCTTAACGTGAGTTTTCGTTCCACTGAGCGTCAGA
CCCCGTAGAAAAGATCAAAGGATCTTCTTGAGATCCTTTTTTTCTGCGCGTAATCTGCTGCTTGCAAACA
AAAAAACCACCGCTACCAGCGGTGGTTTGTTTGCCGGATCAAGAGCTACCAACTCTTTTTCCGAAGGTAA
CTGGCTTCAGCAGAGCGCAGATACCAAATACTGTTCTTCTAGTGTAGCCGTAGTTAGGCCACCACTTCAA
GAACTCTGTAGCACCGCCTACATACCTCGCTCTGCTAATCCTGTTACCAGTGGCTGCTGCCAGTGGCGAT
AAGTCGTGTCTTACCGGGTTGGACTCAAGACGATAGTTACCGGATAAGGCGCAGCGGTCGGGCTGAACGG
GGGGTTCGTGCACACAGCCCAGCTTGGAGCGAACGACCTACACCGAACTGAGATACCTACAGCGTGAGCT
ATGAGAAAGCGCCACGCTTCCCGAAGGGAGAAAGGCGGACAGGTATCCGGTAAGCGGCAGGGTCGGAACA
GGAGAGCGCACGAGGGAGCTTCCAGGGGGAAACGCCTGGTATCTTTATAGTCCTGTCGGGTTTCGCCACC
TCTGACTTGAGCGTCGATTTTTGTGATGCTCGTCAGGGGGGCGGAGCCTATGGAAAAACGCCAGCAACGC
GGCCTTTTTACGGTTCCTGGCCTTTTGCTGGCCTTTTGCTCACATGTTCTTTCCTGCGTTATCCCCTGAT
TCTGTGGATAACCGTATTACCGCCTTTGAGTGAGCTGATACCGCTCGCCGCAGCCGAACGACCGAGCGCA
GCGAGTCAGTGAGCGAGGAAGCGGAAGAGCGCCCAATACGCAAACCGCCTCTCCCCGCGCGTTGGCCGAT
TCATTAATGCAGCTGGCACGACAGGTTTCCCGACTGGAAAGCGGGCAGTGAGCGCAACGCAATTAATGTG
AGTTAGCTCACTCATTAGGCACCCCAGGCTTTACACTTTATGCTTCCGGCTCGTATGTTGTGTGGAATTG
TGAGCGGATAACAATTTCACACAGGAAACAGCTATGACCATGATTACGCCAAGCGCGCAATTAACCCTCA
CTAAAGGGAACAAAAGCTGGAGCTGCAAGCTTAATGTAGTCTTATGCAATACTCTTGTAGTCTTGCAACA
TGGTAACGATGAGTTAGCAACATGCCTTACAAGGAGAGAAAAAGCACCGTGCATGCCGATTGGTGGAAGT
AAGGTGGTACGATCGTGCCTTATTAGGAAGGCAACAGACGGGTCTGACATGGATTGGACGAACCACTGAA
TTGCCGCATTGCAGAGATATTGTATTTAAGTGCCTAGCTCGATACATAAACGGGTCTCTCTGGTTAGACC
AGATCTGAGCCTGGGAGCTCTCTGGCTAACTAGGGAACCCACTGCTTAAGCCTCAATAAAGCTTGCCTTG
AGTGCTTCAAGTAGTGTGTGCCCGTCTGTTGTGTGACTCTGGTAACTAGAGATCCCTCAGACCCTTTTAG
TCAGTGTGGAAAATCTCTAGCAGTGGCGCCCGAACAGGGACTTGAAAGCGAAAGGGAAACCAGAGGAGCT
CTCTCGACGCAGGACTCGGCTTGCTGAAGCGCGCACGGCAAGAGGCGAGGGGCGGCGACTGGTGAGTACG
CCAAAAATTTTGACTAGCGGAGGCTAGAAGGAGAGAGATGGGTGCGAGAGCGTCAGTATTAAGCGGGGGA
GAATTAGATCGCGATGGGAAAAAATTCGGTTAAGGCCAGGGGGAAAGAAAAAATATAAATTAAAACATAT
AGTATGGGCAAGCAGGGAGCTAGAACGATTCGCAGTTAATCCTGGCCTGTTAGAAACATCAGAAGGCTGT
AGACAAATACTGGGACAGCTACAACCATCCCTTCAGACAGGATCAGAAGAACTTAGATCATTATATAATA
CAGTAGCAACCCTCTATTGTGTGCATCAAAGGATAGAGATAAAAGACACCAAGGAAGCTTTAGACAAGAT
AGAGGAAGAGCAAAACAAAAGTAAGACCACCGCACAGCAAGCGGCCGCTGATCTTCAGACCTGGAGGAGG
AGATATGAGGGACAATTGGAGAAGTGAATTATATAAATATAAAGTAGTAAAAATTGAACCATTAGGAGTA
GCACCCACCAAGGCAAAGAGAAGAGTGGTGCAGAGAGAAAAAAGAGCAGTGGGAATAGGAGCTTTGTTCC
TTGGGTTCTTGGGAGCAGCAGGAAGCACTATGGGCGCAGCGTCAATGACGCTGACGGTACAGGCCAGACA
ATTATTGTCTGGTATAGTGCAGCAGCAGAACAATTTGCTGAGGGCTATTGAGGCGCAACAGCATCTGTTG
CAACTCACAGTCTGGGGCATCAAGCAGCTCCAGGCAAGAATCCTGGCTGTGGAAAGATACCTAAAGGATC
AACAGCTCCTGGGGATTTGGGGTTGCTCTGGAAAACTCATTTGCACCACTGCTGTGCCTTGGAATGCTAG
TTGGAGTAATAAATCTCTGGAACAGATTTGGAATCACACGACCTGGATGGAGTGGGACAGAGAAATTAAC
AATTACACAAGCTTAATACACTCCTTAATTGAAGAATCGCAAAACCAGCAAGAAAAGAATGAACAAGAAT
TATTGGAATTAGATAAATGGGCAAGTTTGTGGAATTGGTTTAACATAACAAATTGGCTGTGGTATATAAA
ATTATTCATAATGATAGTAGGAGGCTTGGTAGGTTTAAGAATAGTTTTTGCTGTACTTTCTATAGTGAAT
AGAGTTAGGCAGGGATATTCACCATTATCGTTTCAGACCCACCTCCCAACCCCGAGGGGACCCAGAGAGG
GCCTATTTCCCATGATTCCTTCATATTTGCATATACGATACAAGGCTGTTAGAGAGATAATTAGAATTAA
TTTGACTGTAAACACAAAGATATTAGTACAAAATACGTGACGTAGAAAGTAATAATTTCTTGGGTAGTTT
GCAGTTTTAAAATTATGTTTTAAAATGGACTATCATATGCTTACCGTAACTTGAAAGTATTTCGATTTCT
TGGCTTTATATATCTTGTGGAAAGGACGAAACACCGGAACCAGGCGAATGTGACCGGTTTTAGAGCTAGA
AATAGCAAGTTAAAATAAGGCTAGTCCGTTATCAACTTGAAAAAGTGGCACCGAGTCGGTGCTTTTTTAA
GCTTGGCGTAACTAGATCTTGAGACAAATGGCAGTATTCATCCACAATTTTAAAAGAAAAGGGGGGATTG
GGGGGTACAGTGCAGGGGAAAGAATAGTAGACATAATAGCAACAGACATACAAACTAAAGAATTACAAAA
ACAAATTACAAAAATTCAAAATTTTCGGGTTTATTACAGGGACAGCAGAGATCCACTTTGGCGCCGGCTC
GAGGGGG
