>Addgene plasmid #77897 | TNNI3K gRNA (BRDN0001146965) | depositor partial sequence | sequence record 145357 | Target Sequence
GAACCAGGCGAATGTGACCG
