>Addgene plasmid #77897 | TNNI3K gRNA (BRDN0001146965) | addgene partial sequence | sequence record 188609 | hU6-F
TAGAAAGTAATAATTTCTTGGGTAGTTTGCAGTTTTAAAATTATGTTTTAAAATGGACTATCATATGCTT
ACCGTAACTTGAAAGTATTTCGATTTCTTGGCTTTATATATCTTGTGGAAAGGACGAAACACCGGAACCA
GGCGAATGTGACCGGTTTTAGAGCTAGAAATAGCAAGTTAAAATAAGGCTAGTCCGTTATCAACTTGAAA
AAGTGGCACCGAGTCGGTGCTTTTTTAAGCTTGGCGTAACTAGATCTTGAGACAAATGGCAGTATTCATC
CACAATTTTAAAAGAAAAGGGGGGATTGGGGGGTACAGTGCAGGGGAAAGAATAGTAGACATAATAGCAA
CAGACATACAAACTAAAGAATTACAAAAACAAATTACAAAAATTCAAAATTTTCGGGTTTATTACAGGGA
CAGCAGAGATCCACTTTGGCGCCGGCTCGAGGGGGCCCGGGTGCAAAGATGGATAAAGTTTTAAACAGAG
AGGAATCTTTGCAGCTAATGGACCTTCTAGGTCTTGAAAGGAGTGGGAATTGGCTCCGGTGCCCGTCAGT
GGGCAGAGCG
